Addgene plasmid #173608: Lenti-sgNf1#2/Cre
Purpose: Expresses a Nf1-targeting gRNA and Cre-recombinase
Depositing lab: Charles Swanton. Depositing organization: University College London. Publication: A functional taxonomy of tumor suppression in oncogenic KRAS-driven lung cancer. Cai H, Chew SK, Li C, Tsai MK, Andrejka L, Murray CW, Hughes NW, Shuldiner EG, Ashkin EL, Tang R, Hung KL, Chen LC, Lee SYC, Yousefi M, Lin WY, Kunder CA, Cong L, McFarland CD, Petrov DA, Swanton C, Winslow MM. Cancer Discov. 2021 Feb 19. pii: 2159-8290.CD-20-1325. doi: 10.1158/2159-8290.CD-20-1325. PubMed 33608386.
Backbone
  Vector backbone: pLL3.3
  Vector type: Lentiviral, Cre/Lox, CRISPR
Growth in bacteria
  Bacterial resistance: Ampicillin, 100 μg/mL
  Growth temperature: 37°C
  Growth strain: NEB Stable
  Copy number: High Copy
Gene/Insert
  Gene/Insert name: gRNA targeting Nf1
  gRNA/shRNA sequence: CTTCAACAACTCCCTCGATG
  Species: M. musculus (mouse)
  Entrez Gene: Nf1 (a.k.a. Dsk9, E030030H24Rik, Mhdadsk9, Nf-1)
  Cloning method: Restriction Enzyme; 5′ cloning site unknown (unknown if destroyed); 3′ cloning site unknown (unknown if destroyed)
Terms and licenses: Academic/Nonprofit Terms; Industry Terms: Not Available to Industry
How to cite: Lenti-sgNf1#2/Cre was a gift from Charles Swanton (Addgene plasmid # 173608 ; http://n2t.net/addgene:173608 ; RRID:Addgene_173608)
