[The description below was written by a language model from this plasmid's Addgene catalogue record and pLannotate feature annotations shown in this document.]
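Description:
Lenti-sgNf1#2/Cre is a 7,760 nt lentiviral CRISPR/Cre vector built on the pLL3.3 backbone. It delivers a guide RNA against mouse Nf1 (neurofibromin 1) together with Cre recombinase from a single provirus. In bacteria it is maintained by a high-copy ColE1/pUC-type origin and selected with ampicillin through the β-lactamase gene. The record lists a recombination-limiting strain as the growth host, as is usual for plasmids carrying repeated LTR sequences.

The transfer cassette opens with a CMV enhancer/promoter fused to a truncated HIV-1 5' LTR, an arrangement that typically drives genomic RNA production in packaging cells without Tat. This is followed by the Ψ packaging signal with a partial gag sequence, the Rev response element for nuclear export of unspliced RNA, and the cPPT/CTS, which aids nuclear import of the reverse-transcribed genome. The payload has two expression units. A human U6 Pol III promoter drives the Nf1 spacer fused to the Streptococcus pyogenes Cas9 gRNA scaffold, and a mouse PGK promoter drives the Cre coding sequence, which is annotated as a fragment. A WPRE downstream enhances transcript expression, followed by residual nef-derived sequence and a truncated LTR at the 3' end.

No Cas9 is encoded, so the vector presumably relies on target cells or animals that supply Cas9, for example from a Cre-activated allele. There, Cre would recombine loxP-flanked alleles while the guide directs disruption of Nf1. The associated publication concerns functional analysis of tumor suppressor genes in oncogenic KRAS-driven lung cancer, consistent with use for somatic inactivation of Nf1 at tumor initiation in mouse models. The "#2" suggests it is one of several Nf1 guides in the series.
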