Features (pLannotate 1.2.2; 21 found; start..end, strand, type, name):
    136..188     -  misc_feature   bom (fragment): basis of mobility region from pBR322
    343..722     +  enhancer       CMV enhancer: human cytomegalovirus immediate early enhancer
    723..922     +  promoter       CMV promoter: human cytomegalovirus (CMV) immediate early promoter
    940..1120    +  LTR            5' LTR (truncated): truncated 5' long terminal repeat (LTR) from HIV-1
   1167..1292    +  misc_feature   HIV-1 Ψ: packaging signal of human immunodeficiency virus type 1
   1276..1614    +  CDS            HIV-1 gag (fragment): gag protein from human immunodeficiency virus 1; gag
   1789..2022    +  misc_feature   RRE: The Rev response element (RRE) of HIV-1 allows for Rev-dependent mRNA export from the nucleus to the cytoplasm.
   2399..2499    +  CDS            Rev (fragment): human immunodeficiency virus 1 (HIV-1) Rev protein; rev; enhances nuclear export of unspliced and incompletely spliced viral mRNAs
   2549..2666    +  misc_feature   cPPT/CTS: central polypurine tract and central termination sequence of HIV-1
   2748..2988    +  promoter       U6 promoter: RNA polymerase III promoter for human U6 snRNA
   3018..3093    +  misc_RNA       gRNA scaffold: guide RNA scaffold for the Streptococcus pyogenes CRISPR/Cas9 system
   3146..3638    +  promoter       PGK promoter: mouse phosphoglycerate kinase 1 promoter
   3668..4698    +  CDS            Cre (fragment): site-specific recombinase Cre is a site-specific recombinase from bacteriophage P1. Recombination occurs at loxP sequences.
   4731..4754    +  misc_feature   MCS (fragment): pBluescript multiple cloning site
   4754..5342    +  misc_feature   WPRE: woodchuck hepatitis virus posttranscriptional regulatory element
   5343..5362    +  misc_feature   MCS (fragment): pBluescript multiple cloning site
   5364..5864    +  CDS            nef (fragment): NEF_HV1LA - Experimental evidence at protein level: Swiss-Prot protein existence level 1. Extracellular Nef protein targets CD4(+) T-lymphocytes for apoptosis by interacting with CXCR4 surface receptors. From Human immunodeficiency virus type 1 group M subtype B (isolate Lai) (HIV-1).
   5871..6051    +  LTR            5' LTR (truncated): truncated 5' long terminal repeat (LTR) from HIV-1
   6113..6701    -  rep_origin     ori: high-copy-number ColE1/pMB1/pBR322/pUC origin of replication
   6872..7732    -  CDS            AmpR: β-lactamase; bla; confers resistance to ampicillin, carbenicillin, and related antibiotics
   7733..77      -  promoter       AmpR promoter (across the origin): bla
>Addgene plasmid #173608 | Lenti-sgNf1#2/Cre | addgene full sequence | sequence record 363584 | Addgene NGS Result
ATTTATCAGGGTTATTGTCTCATGAGCGGATACATATTTGAATGTATTTAGAAAAATAAACAAATAGGGG
TTCCGCGCACATTTCCCCGAAAAGTGCCACCTGACGTCGACGGATCGGGAGATCTCCCGATCCCCTATGG
TGCACTCTCAGTACAATCTGCTCTGATGCCGCATAGTTAAGCCAGTATCTGCTCCCTGCTTGTGTGTTGG
AGGTCGCTGAGTAGTGCGCGAGCAAAATTTAAGCTACAACAAGGCAAGGCTTGACCGACAATTGCATGAA
GAATCTGCTTAGGGTTAGGCGTTTTGCGCTGCTTCGCGATGTACGGGCCAGATATACGCGTTGACATTGA
TTATTGACTAGTTATTAATAGTAATCAATTACGGGGTCATTAGTTCATAGCCCATATATGGAGTTCCGCG
TTACATAACTTACGGTAAATGGCCCGCCTGGCTGACCGCCCAACGACCCCCGCCCATTGACGTCAATAAT
GACGTATGTTCCCATAGTAACGCCAATAGGGACTTTCCATTGACGTCAATGGGTGGAGTATTTACGGTAA
ACTGCCCACTTGGCAGTACATCAAGTGTATCATATGCCAAGTACGCCCCCTATTGACGTCAATGACGGTA
AATGGCCCGCCTGGCATTATGCCCAGTACATGACCTTATGGGACTTTCCTACTTGGCAGTACATCTACGT
ATTAGTCATCGCTATTACCATGGTGATGCGGTTTTGGCAGTACATCAATGGGCGTGGATAGCGGTTTGAC
TCACGGGGATTTCCAAGTCTCCACCCCATTGACGTCAATGGGAGTTTGTTTTGGCACCAAAATCAACGGG
ACTTTCCAAAATGTCGTAACAACTCCGCCCCATTGACGCAAATGGGCGGTAGGCGTGTACGGTGGGAGGT
CTATATAAGCAGCGCGTTTTGCCTGTACTGGGTCTCTCTGGTTAGACCAGATCTGAGCCTGGGAGCTCTC
TGGCTAACTAGGGAACCCACTGCTTAAGCCTCAATAAAGCTTGCCTTGAGTGCTTCAAGTAGTGTGTGCC
CGTCTGTTGTGTGACTCTGGTAACTAGAGATCCCTCAGACCCTTTTAGTCAGTGTGGAAAATCTCTAGCA
GTGGCGCCCGAACAGGGACTTGAAAGCGAAAGGGAAACCAGAGGAGCTCTCTCGACGCAGGACTCGGCTT
GCTGAAGCGCGCACGGCAAGAGGCGAGGGGCGGCGACTGGTGAGTACGCCAAAAATTTTGACTAGCGGAG
GCTAGAAGGAGAGAGATGGGTGCGAGAGCGTCAGTATTAAGCGGGGGAGAATTAGATCGCGATGGGAAAA
AATTCGGTTAAGGCCAGGGGGAAAGAAAAAATATAAATTAAAACATATAGTATGGGCAAGCAGGGAGCTA
GAACGATTCGCAGTTAATCCTGGCCTGTTAGAAACATCAGAAGGCTGTAGACAAATACTGGGACAGCTAC
AACCATCCCTTCAGACAGGATCAGAAGAACTTAGATCATTATATAATACAGTAGCAACCCTCTATTGTGT
GCATCAAAGGATAGAGATAAAAGACACCAAGGAAGCTTTAGACAAGATAGAGGAAGAGCAAAACAAAAGT
AAGACCACCGCACAGCAAGCGGCCGGCCGCTGATCTTCAGACCTGGAGGAGGAGATATGAGGGACAATTG
GAGAAGTGAATTATATAAATATAAAGTAGTAAAAATTGAACCATTAGGAGTAGCACCCACCAAGGCAAAG
AGAAGAGTGGTGCAGAGAGAAAAAAGAGCAGTGGGAATAGGAGCTTTGTTCCTTGGGTTCTTGGGAGCAG
CAGGAAGCACTATGGGCGCAGCGTCAATGACGCTGACGGTACAGGCCAGACAATTATTGTCTGGTATAGT
GCAGCAGCAGAACAATTTGCTGAGGGCTATTGAGGCGCAACAGCATCTGTTGCAACTCACAGTCTGGGGC
ATCAAGCAGCTCCAGGCAAGAATCCTGGCTGTGGAAAGATACCTAAAGGATCAACAGCTCCTGGGGATTT
GGGGTTGCTCTGGAAAACTCATTTGCACCACTGCTGTGCCTTGGAATGCTAGTTGGAGTAATAAATCTCT
GGAACAGATTTGGAATCACACGACCTGGATGGAGTGGGACAGAGAAATTAACAATTACACAAGCTTAATA
CACTCCTTAATTGAAGAATCGCAAAACCAGCAAGAAAAGAATGAACAAGAATTATTGGAATTAGATAAAT
GGGCAAGTTTGTGGAATTGGTTTAACATAACAAATTGGCTGTGGTATATAAAATTATTCATAATGATAGT
AGGAGGCTTGGTAGGTTTAAGAATAGTTTTTGCTGTACTTTCTATAGTGAATAGAGTTAGGCAGGGATAT
TCACCATTATCGTTTCAGACCCACCTCCCAACCCCGAGGGGACCCGACAGGCCCGAAGGAATAGAAGAAG
AAGGTGGAGAGAGAGACAGAGACAGATCCATTCGATTAGTGAACGGATCGGCACTGCGTGCGCCAATTCT
GCAGACAAATGGCAGTATTCATCCACAATTTTAAAAGAAAAGGGGGGATTGGGGGGTACAGTGCAGGGGA
AAGAATAGTAGACATAATAGCAACAGACATACAAACTAAAGAATTACAAAAACAAATTACAAAAATTCAA
AATTTTCGGGTTTATTACAGGGACAGCAGAGATCCAGTTTGGTTAGTACCGGGCCCGCTCTAGCCCTGCA
GGAACTGTTTAAACTGTGAGGGCCTATTTCCCATGATTCCTTCATATTTGCATATACGATACAAGGCTGT
TAGAGAGATAATTGGAATTAATTTGACTGTAAACACAAAGATATTAGTACAAAATACGTGACGTAGAAAG
TAATAATTTCTTGGGTAGTTTGCAGTTTTAAAATTATGTTTTAAAATGGACTATCATATGCTTACCGTAA
CTTGAAAGTATTTCGATTTCTTGGCTTTATATATCTTGTGGAAAGGACCAAACACCGCTTCAACAACTCC
CTCGATGGTTTTAGAGCTAGAAATAGCAAGTTAAAATAAGGCTAGTCCGTTATCAACTTGAAAAAGTGGC
ACCGAGTCGGTGCTTTTTTGTTTGGCGCGCCTATGGCTTAATTAACATGGCGGCCGCATTCTACCGGGTA
GGGGAGGCGCTTTTCCCAAGGCAGTCTGGAGCATGCGCTTTAGCAGCCCCGCTGGGCACTTGGCGCTACA
CAAGTGGCCTCTGGCCTCGCACACATTCCACATCCACCGGTAGGCGCCAACCGGCTCCGTTCTTTGGTGG
CCCCTTCGCGCCACCTTCTACTCCTCCCCTAGTCAGGAAGTTCCCCCCCGCCCCGCAGCTCGCGTCGTGC
AGGACGTGACAAATGGAAGTAGCACGTCTCACTAGTCTCGTGCAGATGGACAGCACCGCTGAGCAATGGA
AGCGGGTAGGCCTTTGGGGCAGCGGCCAATAGCAGCTTTGCTCCTTCGCTTTCTGGGCTCAGAGGCTGGG
AAGGGGTGGGTCCGGGGGCGGGCTCAGGGGCGGGCTCAGGGGCGGGGCGGGCGCCCGAAGGTCCTCCGGA
GGCCCGGCATTCTGCACGCTTCAAAAGCGCACGTCTGCCGCGCTGTTCTCCTCTTCCTCATCTCCGGGAC
CCGGGATGCCCAAGAAGAAGAGGAAGGTGTCCAATTTACTGACCGTACACCAAAATTTGCCTGCATTACC
GGTCGATGCAACGAGTGATGAGGTTCGCAAGAACCTGATGGACATGTTCAGGGATCGCCAGGCGTTTTCT
GAGCATACCTGGAAAATGCTTCTGTCCGTTTGCCGGTCGTGGGCGGCATGGTGCAAGTTGAATAACCGGA
AATGGTTTCCCGCAGAACCTGAAGATGTTCGCGATTATCTTCTATATCTTCAGGCGCGCGGTCTGGCAGT
AAAAACTATCCAGCAACATTTGGGCCAGCTAAACATGCTTCATCGTCGGTCCGGGCTGCCACGACCAAGT
GACAGCAATGCTGTTTCACTGGTTATGCGGCGGATCCGAAAAGAAAACGTTGATGCCGGTGAACGTGCAA
AACAGGCTCTAGCGTTCGAACGCACTGATTTCGACCAGGTTCGTTCACTCATGGAAAATAGCGATCGCTG
CCAGGATATACGTAATCTGGCATTTCTGGGGATTGCTTATAACACCCTGTTACGTATAGCCGAAATTGCC
AGGATCAGGGTTAAAGATATCTCACGTACTGACGGTGGGAGAATGTTAATCCATATTGGCAGAACGAAAA
CGCTGGTTAGCACCGCAGGTGTAGAGAAGGCACTTAGCCTGGGGGTAACTAAACTGGTCGAGCGATGGAT
TTCCGTCTCTGGTGTAGCTGATGATCCGAATAACTACCTGTTTTGCCGGGTCAGAAAAAATGGTGTTGCC
GCGCCATCTGCCACCAGCCAGCTATCAACTCGCGCCCTGGAAGGGATTTTTGAAGCAACTCATCGATTGA
TTTACGGCGCTAAGGATGACTCTGGTCAGAGATACCTGGCCTGGTCTGGACACAGTGCCCGTGTCGGAGC
CGCGCGAGATATGGCCCGCGCTGGAGTTTCAATACCGGAGATCATGCAAGCTGGTGGCTGGACCAATGTA
AATATTGTCATGAACTATATCCGTAACCTGGATAGTGAAACAGGGGCAATGGTGCGCCTGCTGGAAGATG
GCGATTAGCCATGTTTAAGGGTTCCGGTTCCACTAGGTACAATTCGATATCAAGCTTATCGATAATCAAC
CTCTGGATTACAAAATTTGTGAAAGATTGACTGGTATTCTTAACTATGTTGCTCCTTTTACGCTATGTGG
ATACGCTGCTTTAATGCCTTTGTATCATGCTATTGCTTCCCGTATGGCTTTCATTTTCTCCTCCTTGTAT
AAATCCTGGTTGCTGTCTCTTTATGAGGAGTTGTGGCCCGTTGTCAGGCAACGTGGCGTGGTGTGCACTG
TGTTTGCTGACGCAACCCCCACTGGTTGGGGCATTGCCACCACCTGTCAGCTCCTTTCCGGGACTTTCGC
TTTCCCCCTCCCTATTGCCACGGCGGAACTCATCGCCGCCTGCCTTGCCCGCTGCTGGACAGGGGCTCGG
CTGTTGGGCACTGACAATTCCGTGGTGTTGTCGGGGAAATCATCGTCCTTTCCTTGGCTGCTCGCCTGTG
TTGCCACCTGGATTCTGCGCGGGACGTCCTTCTGCTACGTCCCTTCGGCCCTCAATCCAGCGGACCTTCC
TTCCCGCGGCCTGCTGCCGGCTCTGCGGCCTCTTCCGCGTCTTCGCCTTCGCCCTCAGACGAGTCGGATC
TCCCTTTGGGCCGCCTCCCCGCATCGATACCGTCGACCTCGATCGAGACCTAGAAAAACATGGAGCAATC
ACAAGTAGCAATACAGCAGCTACCAATGCTGATTGTGCCTGGCTAGAAGCACAAGAGGAGGAGGAGGTGG
GTTTTCCAGTCACACCTCAGGTACCTTTAAGACCAATGACTTACAAGGCAGCTGTAGATCTTAGCCACTT
TTTAAAAGAAAAGGGGGGACTGGAAGGGCTAATTCACTCCCAACGAAGACAAGATATCCTTGATCTGTGG
ATCTACCACACACAAGGCTACTTCCCTGATTGGCAGAACTACACACCAGGGCCAGGGATCAGATATCCAC
TGACCTTTGGATGGTGCTACAAGCTAGTACCAGTTGAGCAAGAGAAGGTAGAAGAAGCCAATGAAGGAGA
GAACACCCGCTTGTTACACCCTGTGAGCCTGCATGGGATGGATGACCCGGAGAGAGAAGTATTAGAGTGG
AGGTTTGACAGCCGCCTAGCATTTCATCACATGGCCCGAGAGCTGCATCCGGACTGTACTGGGTCTCTCT
GGTTAGACCAGATCTGAGCCTGGGAGCTCTCTGGCTAACTAGGGAACCCACTGCTTAAGCCTCAATAAAG
CTTGCCTTGAGTGCTTCAAGTAGTGTGTGCCCGTCTGTTGTGTGACTCTGGTAACTAGAGATCCCTCAGA
CCCTTTTAGTCAGTGTGGAAAATCTCTAGCAGCATGTGAGCAAAAGGCCAGCAAAAGGCCAGGAACCGTA
AAAAGGCCGCGTTGCTGGCGTTTTTCCATAGGCTCCGCCCCCCTGACGAGCATCACAAAAATCGACGCTC
AAGTCAGAGGTGGCGAAACCCGACAGGACTATAAAGATACCAGGCGTTTCCCCCTGGAAGCTCCCTCGTG
CGCTCTCCTGTTCCGACCCTGCCGCTTACCGGATACCTGTCCGCCTTTCTCCCTTCGGGAAGCGTGGCGC
TTTCTCATAGCTCACGCTGTAGGTATCTCAGTTCGGTGTAGGTCGTTCGCTCCAAGCTGGGCTGTGTGCA
CGAACCCCCCGTTCAGCCCGACCGCTGCGCCTTATCCGGTAACTATCGTCTTGAGTCCAACCCGGTAAGA
CACGACTTATCGCCACTGGCAGCAGCCACTGGTAACAGGATTAGCAGAGCGAGGTATGTAGGCGGTGCTA
CAGAGTTCTTGAAGTGGTGGCCTAACTACGGCTACACTAGAAGAACAGTATTTGGTATCTGCGCTCTGCT
GAAGCCAGTTACCTTCGGAAAAAGAGTTGGTAGCTCTTGATCCGGCAAACAAACCACCGCTGGTAGCGGT
GGTTTTTTTGTTTGCAAGCAGCAGATTACGCGCAGAAAAAAAGGATCTCAAGAAGATCCTTTGATCTTTT
CTACGGGGTCTGACGCTCAGTGGAACGAAAACTCACGTTAAGGGATTTTGGTCATGAGATTATCAAAAAG
GATCTTCACCTAGATCCTTTTAAATTAAAAATGAAGTTTTAAATCAATCTAAAGTATATATGAGTAAACT
TGGTCTGACAGTTACCAATGCTTAATCAGTGAGGCACCTATCTCAGCGATCTGTCTATTTCGTTCATCCA
TAGTTGCCTGACTCCCCGTCGTGTAGATAACTACGATACGGGAGGGCTTACCATCTGGCCCCAGTGCTGC
AATGATACCGCGAGACCCACGCTCACCGGCTCCAGATTTATCAGCAATAAACCAGCCAGCCGGAAGGGCC
GAGCGCAGAAGTGGTCCTGCAACTTTATCCGCCTCCATCCAGTCTATTAATTGTTGCCGGGAAGCTAGAG
TAAGTAGTTCGCCAGTTAATAGTTTGCGCAACGTTGTTGCCATTGCTACAGGCATCGTGGTGTCACGCTC
GTCGTTTGGTATGGCTTCATTCAGCTCCGGTTCCCAACGATCAAGGCGAGTTACATGATCCCCCATGTTG
TGCAAAAAAGCGGTTAGCTCCTTCGGTCCTCCGATCGTTGTCAGAAGTAAGTTGGCCGCAGTGTTATCAC
TCATGGTTATGGCAGCACTGCATAATTCTCTTACTGTCATGCCATCCGTAAGATGCTTTTCTGTGACTGG
TGAGTACTCAACCAAGTCATTCTGAGAATAGTGTATGCGGCGACCGAGTTGCTCTTGCCCGGCGTCAATA
CGGGATAATACCGCGCCACATAGCAGAACTTTAAAAGTGCTCATCATTGGAAAACGTTCTTCGGGGCGAA
AACTCTCAAGGATCTTACCGCTGTTGAGATCCAGTTCGATGTAACCCACTCGTGCACCCAACTGATCTTC
AGCATCTTTTACTTTCACCAGCGTTTCTGGGTGAGCAAAAACAGGAAGGCAAAATGCCGCAAAAAAGGGA
ATAAGGGCGACACGGAAATGTTGAATACTCATACTCTTCCTTTTTCAATATTATTGAAGC
